>Addgene plasmid #245078 | pAAVss-Gfa2(B)3-GFP-WPRE-bGH | addgene full sequence | sequence record 488809 | Addgene NGS Result
GAATACACGGAATTAATTCTAGCTGCGCGCTCGCTCGCTCACTGAGGCCGCCCGGGCAAAGCCCGGGCGT
CGGGCGACCTTTGGTCGCCCGGCCTCAGTGAGCGAGCGAGCGCGCAGAGAGGGAGTGGCCAACTCCATCA
CTAGGGGTTCCTTGTAGTTAATGATTAACCCGCCATGCTACTTATCTACGTAGCCATGCTCTAGGTACCA
GATCTGAGCTCCCACCTCCCTCTCTGTGCTGGGACTCACAGAGGGAGACCTCAGGAGGCAGTCTGTCCAT
CACATGTCCAAATGCAGAGCATACCCTGGGCTGGGCGCAGTGGCGCACAACTGTAATTCCAGCACTTTGG
GAGGCTGATGTGGAAGGATCACTTGAGCCCAGAAGTTCTAGACCAGCCTGGGCAACATGGCAAGACCCTA
TCTCTACAAAAAAAGTTAAAAAATCAGCCACGTGTGGTGACACACACCTGTAGTCCCAGCTATTCAGGAG
GCTGAGGTGAGGGGATCACTTAAGGCTGGGAGGTTGAGGCTGCAGTGAGTCGTGGTTGCGCCACTGCACT
CCAGCCTGGGCAACAGTGAGACCCTGTCTCAAAAGACAAAAAAAAAAAAAAAAAAAAAAAGAACATATCC
TGGTGTGGAGTAGGGGACGCTGCTCTGACAGAGGCTCGGGGGCCTGAGCTGGCTCTGTGAGCTGGGGAGG
AGGCAGACAGCCAGGCCTTGTCTGCAAGCAGACCTGGCAGCATTGGGCTGGCCGCCCCCCAGGGCCTCCT
CTTCATGCCCAGTGAATGACTCACCTTGGCACAGACACAATGTTCGGGGTGGGCACAGTGCCTGCTTCCC
GCCGCACCCCAGCCCCCCTCAAATGCCTTCCGAGAAGCCCATTGAGCAGGGGGCTTGCATTGCACCCCAG
CCTGACAGCCTGGCATCTTGGGATAAAAGCAGCACAGCCCCCTAGGGGCTGCCCTTGCTGTGTGGCGCCA
CCGGCGGTGGAGAACAAGGCTCTATTCAGCCTGTGCCCAGGAAAGGGGATCAGGGGATGCCCAGGCATGG
ACAGTGGGTGGCAGGGGGGGAGAGGAGGGCTGTCTGCTTCCCAGAAGTCCAAGGACACAAATGGGTGAGG
GGACTGGGCAGGGTTCTGACCCTGTGGGACCAGAGTGGAGGGCGTAGATGGACCTGAAGTCTCCAGGGAC
AACAGGGCCCAGGTCTCAGGCTCCTAGTTGGGCCCAGTGGCTCCAGCGTTTCCAAACCCATCCATCCCCA
GAGGTTCTTCCCATCTCTCCAGGCTGATGTGTGGGAACTCGAGGAAATAAATCTCCAGTGGGAGACGGAG
GGGTGGCCAGGGAAACGGGGCGCTGCAGGAATAAAGACGAGCCAGCACAGCCAGCTCATGTGTAACGGCT
TTGTGGAGCTGTCAAGGCCTGGTCTCTGGGAGAGAGGCACAGGGAGGCCAGACAAGGAAGGGGTGACCTG
GAGGGACAGATCCAGGGGCTAAAGTCCTGATAAGGCAAGAGAGTGCCGGCCCCCTCTTGCCCTATCAGGA
CCTCCACTGCCACATAGAGGCCATGATTGACCCTTAGACAAAGGGCTGGTGTCCAATCCCAGCCCCCAGC
CCCAGAACTCCAGGGAATGAATGGGCAGAGAGCAGGAATGTGGGACATCTGTGTTCAAGGGAAGGACTCC
AGGAGTCTGCTGGGAATGAGGCCTAGTAGGAAATGAGGTGGCCCTTGAGGGTACAGAACAGGTTCATTCT
TCGCCAAATTCCCAGCACCTTGCAGGCACTTACAGCTGAGTGAGATAATGCCTGGGTTATGAAATCAAAA
AGTTGGAAAGCAGGTCAGAGGTCATCTGGTACAGCCCTTCCTTCCCTTTTTTTTTTTTTTTTTTGTGAGA
CAAGGTCTCTCTCTGTTGCCCAGGCTGGAGTGGCGCAAACACAGCTCACTGCAGCCTCAACCTACTGGGC
TCAAGCAATCCTCCAGCCTCAGCCTCCCAAAGTGCTGGGATTACAAGCATGAGCCACCCCACTCAGCCCT
TTCCTTCCTTTTTAATTGATGCATAATAATTGTAAGTATTCATCATGGTCCAACCAACCCTTTCTTGACC
CACCTTCCTAGAGAGAGGGTCCTCTTGCTTCAGCGGTCAGGGCCCCAGACCCATGGTCTGGCTCCAGGTA
CCACCTGCCTCATGCAGGAGTTGGCGTGCCCAGGAAGCTCTGCCTCTGGGCACAGTGACCTCAGTGGGGT
GAGGGGAGCTCTCCCCATAGCTGGGCTGCGGCCCAACCCCACCCCCTCAGGCTATGCCAGGGGGTGTTGC
CAGGGGCACCCGATCTTCCTCTTCATGCCCAGTGAATGACTCACCTTGGCACAGACACAATGTTCGGGGT
GGGCACAGTGCCTGCTTCCCGCCGCACCCCAGCCCCCCTCAAATGCCTTCCGAGAAGCCCATTGAGCAGG
CCCGATCTTCCTCTTCATGCCCAGTGAATGACTCACCTTGGCACAGACACAATGTTCGGGGTGGGCACAG
TGCCTGCTTCCCGCCGCACCCCAGCCCCCCTCAAATGCCTTCCGAGAAGCCCATTGAGCAGGCCCGATCT
TCCTCTTCATGCCCAGTGAATGACTCACCTTGGCACAGACACAATGTTCGGGGTGGGCACAGTGCCTGCT
TCCCGCCGCACCCCAGCCCCCCTCAAATGCCTTCCGAGAAGCCCATTGAGCAGGCCCGGGCATCGCCAGT
CTAGCCCACTCCTTCATAAAGCCCTCGCATCCCAGGAGCGAGCAGAGCCAGAGCAGGTTGGAGAGGAGAC
GCATCACCTCCGCTGCTCGCGGGGATCCTCTAGAGTCGACTAGTGGATCCCCCGGGCTGCAGGAATTATC
ACAAGTTTGTACAAAAAAGCAGGCTCCACCATGGGAACCAATTCAGTCGACTGGATCCAGGCCTAAGCTT
ACGCGTCCTAGCGCTACCGGTCGCCACCATGGTGAGCAAGGGCGAGGAGCTGTTCACCGGGGTGGTGCCC
ATCCTGGTCGAGCTGGACGGCGACGTAAACGGCCACAAGTTCAGCGTGTCCGGCGAGGGCGAGGGCGATG
CCACCTACGGCAAGCTGACCCTGAAGTTCATCTGCACCACCGGCAAGCTGCCCGTGCCCTGGCCCACCCT
CGTGACCACCCTGACCTACGGCGTGCAGTGCTTCAGCCGCTACCCCGACCACATGAAGCAGCACGACTTC
TTCAAGTCCGCCATGCCCGAAGGCTACGTCCAGGAGCGCACCATCTTCTTCAAGGACGACGGCAACTACA
AGACCCGCGCCGAGGTGAAGTTCGAGGGCGACACCCTGGTGAACCGCATCGAGCTGAAGGGCATCGACTT
CAAGGAGGACGGCAACATCCTGGGGCACAAGCTGGAGTACAACTACAACAGCCACAACGTCTATATCATG
GCCGACAAGCAGAAGAACGGCATCAAGGTGAACTTCAAGATCCGCCACAACATCGAGGACGGCAGCGTGC
AGCTCGCCGACCACTACCAGCAGAACACCCCCATCGGCGACGGCCCCGTGCTGCTGCCCGACAACCACTA
CCTGAGCACCCAGTCCGCCCTGAGCAAAGACCCCAACGAGAAGCGCGATCACATGGTCCTGCTGGAGTTC
GTGACCGCCGCCGGGATCACTCTCGGCATGGACGAGCTGTACAAGTCCGGACTCAGATCTCGACTAGCTA
GTAGCTAGCTAGCTAGTCGAGCTCAAGCTTCGAATTCGATATCAAGCTTATCGATACCGTCGACCTCGAG
ATATCTAGACCCAGCTTTCTTGTACAAAGTGGTGATAATTCGATATCAAGCTTATCGATACCGTCGACCT
CGAGATATCAAGCTTATCGATAATCAACCTCTGGATTACAAAATTTGTGAAAGATTGACTGGTATTCTTA
ACTATGTTGCTCCTTTTACGCTATGTGGATACGCTGCTTTAATGCCTTTGTATCATGCTATTGCTTCCCG
TATGGCTTTCATTTTCTCCTCCTTGTATAAATCCTGGTTGCTGTCTCTTTATGAGGAGTTGTGGCCCGTT
GTCAGGCAACGTGGCGTGGTGTGCACTGTGTTTGCTGACGCAACCCCCACTGGTTGGGGCATTGCCACCA
CCTGTCAGCTCCTTTCCGGGACTTTCGCTTTCCCCCTCCCTATTGCCACGGCGGAACTCATCGCCGCCTG
CCTTGCCCGCTGCTGGACAGGGGCTCGGCTGTTGGGCACTGACAATTCCGTGGTGTTGTCGGGGAAATCA
TCGTCCTTTCCTTGGCTGCTCGCCTGTGTTGCCACCTGGATTCTGCGCGGGACGTCCTTCTGCTACGTCC
CTTCGGCCCTCAATCCAGCGGACCTTCCTTCCCGCGGCCTGCTGCCGGCTCTGCGGCCTCTTCCGCGTCT
TCGCCTTCGCCCTCAGACGAGTCGGATCTCCCTTTGGGCCGCCTCCCCGCATCGATACCGTCGACTCGCT
GATCAGCCTCGACTGTGCCTTCTAGTTGCCAGCCATCTGTTGTTTGCCCCTCCCCCGTGCCTTCCTTGAC
CCTGGAAGGTGCCACTCCCACTGTCCTTTCCTAATAAAATGAGGAAATTGCATCGCATTGTCTGAGTAGG
TGTCATTCTATTCTGGGGGGTGGGGTGGGGCAGGACAGCAAGGGGGAGGATTGGGAAGACAATAGCAGGC
ATGCTGGGGATGCGGTGGGCTCTATGGCTTCTGAGGCGGAAAGAACCAGCTGGGGCTCGACTAGAGCATG
GCTACGTAGATAAGTAGCATGGCGGGTTAATCATTAACTACAAGGAACCCCTAGTGATGGAGTTGGCCAC
TCCCTCTCTGCGCGCTCGCTCGCTCACTGAGGCCGGGCGACCAAAGGTCGCCCGACGCCCGGGCGGCCTC
AGTGAGCGAGCGAGCGCGCAGAGCTTTTTGCAAAAGCCTAGGCCTCCAAAAAAGCCTCCTCACTACTTCT
GGAATAGCTCAGAGGCCGAGGCGGCCTCGGCCTCTGCATAAATAAAAAAAATTAGTCAGCCATGGGGCGG
AGAATGGGCGGAACTGGGCGGAGTTAGGGGCGGGATGGGCGGAGTTAGGGGCGGGACTATGGTTGCTGAC
TAATTGAGATGCATGCTTTGCATACTTCTGCCTGCTGGGGAGCCTGGGGACTTTCCACACCTGGTTGCTG
ACTAATTGAGATGCATGCTTTGCATACTTCTGCCTGCTGGGGAGCCTGGGGACTTTCCACACCCTAACTG
ACACACATTCCACAGCTGCATTAATGAATCGGCCAACGCGCGGGGAGAGGCGGTTTGCGTATTGGGCGCT
CTTCCGCTTCCTCGCTCACTGACTCGCTGCGCTCGGTCGTTCGGCTGCGGCGAGCGGTATCAGCTCACTC
AAAGGCGGTAATACGGTTATCCACAGAATCAGGGGATAACGCAGGAAAGAACATGTGAGCAAAAGGCCAG
CAAAAGGCCAGGAACCGTAAAAAGGCCGCGTTGCTGGCGTTTTTCCATAGGCTCCGCCCCCCTGACGAGC
ATCACAAAAATCGACGCTCAAGTCAGAGGTGGCGAAACCCGACAGGACTATAAAGATACCAGGCGTTTCC
CCCTGGAAGCTCCCTCGTGCGCTCTCCTGTTCCGACCCTGCCGCTTACCGGATACCTGTCCGCCTTTCTC
CCTTCGGGAAGCGTGGCGCTTTCTCATAGCTCACGCTGTAGGTATCTCAGTTCGGTGTAGGTCGTTCGCT
CCAAGCTGGGCTGTGTGCACGAACCCCCCGTTCAGCCCGACCGCTGCGCCTTATCCGGTAACTATCGTCT
TGAGTCCAACCCGGTAAGACACGACTTATCGCCACTGGCAGCAGCCACTGGTAACAGGATTAGCAGAGCG
AGGTATGTAGGCGGTGCTACAGAGTTCTTGAAGTGGTGGCCTAACTACGGCTACACTAGAAGAACAGTAT
TTGGTATCTGCGCTCTGCTGAAGCCAGTTACCTTCGGAAAAAGAGTTGGTAGCTCTTGATCCGGCAAACA
AACCACCGCTGGTAGCGGTGGTTTTTTTGTTTGCAAGCAGCAGATTACGCGCAGAAAAAAAGGATCTCAA
GAAGATCCTTTGATCTTTTCTACGGGGTCTGACGCTCAGTGGAACGAAAACTCACGTTAAGGGATTTTGG
TCATGAGATTATCAAAAAGGATCTTCACCTAGATCCTTTTAAATTAAAAATGAAGTTTTAAATCAATCTA
AAGTATATATGAGTAAACTTGGTCTGACAGTTACCAATGCTTAATCAGTGAGGCACCTATCTCAGCGATC
TGTCTATTTCGTTCATCCATAGTTGCCTGACTCCCCGTCGTGTAGATAACTACGATACGGGAGGGCTTAC
CATCTGGCCCCAGTGCTGCAATGATACCGCGAGACCCACGCTCACCGGCTCCAGATTTATCAGCAATAAA
CCAGCCAGCCGGAAGGGCCGAGCGCAGAAGTGGTCCTGCAACTTTATCCGCCTCCATCCAGTCTATTAAT
TGTTGCCGGGAAGCTAGAGTAAGTAGTTCGCCAGTTAATAGTTTGCGCAACGTTGTTGCCATTGCTACAG
GCATCGTGGTGTCACGCTCGTCGTTTGGTATGGCTTCATTCAGCTCCGGTTCCCAACGATCAAGGCGAGT
TACATGATCCCCCATGTTGTGCAAAAAAGCGGTTAGCTCCTTCGGTCCTCCGATCGTTGTCAGAAGTAAG
TTGGCCGCAGTGTTATCACTCATGGTTATGGCAGCACTGCATAATTCTCTTACTGTCATGCCATCCGTAA
GATGCTTTTCTGTGACTGGTGAGTACTCAACCAAGTCATTCTGAGAATAGTGTATGCGGCGACCGAGTTG
CTCTTGCCCGGCGTCAATACGGGATAATACCGCGCCACATAGCAGAACTTTAAAAGTGCTCATCATTGGA
AAACGTTCTTCGGGGCGAAAACTCTCAAGGATCTTACCGCTGTTGAGATCCAGTTCGATGTAACCCACTC
GTGCACCCAACTGATCTTCAGCATCTTTTACTTTCACCAGCGTTTCTGGGTGAGCAAAAACAGGAAGGCA
AAATGCCGCAAAAAAGGGAATAAGGGCGACACGGAAATGTTGAATACTCATACTCTTCCTTTTTCAATAT
TATTGAAGCATTTATCAGGGTTATTGTCTCATGAGCGGATACATATTTGAATGTATTTAGAAAAATAAAC
AAATAGGGGTTCCGCGCACATTTCCCCGAAAAGTGCCACCTGACGTCTAAGAAACCATTATTATCATGAC
ATTAACCTATAAAAATAGGCGTATCACGAGGCCCTTTCGTCTCGCGCGTTTCGGTGATGACGGTGAAAAC
CTCTGACACATGCAGCTCCCGGAGACGGTCACAGCTTGTCTGTAAGCGGATGCCGGGAGCAGACAAGCCC
GTCAGGGCGCGTCAGCGGGTGTTGGCGGGTGTCGGGGCTGGCTTAACTATGCGGCATCAGAGCAGATTGT
ACTGAGAGTGCACCATTCGACGCTCTCCCTTATGCGACTCCTGCATTAGGAAGCAGCCCAGTAGTAGGTT
GAGGCCGTTGAGCACCGCCGCCGCAAGGAATGGTGCATGCAAGGAGATGGCGCCCAACAGTCCCCCGGCC
ACGGGGCCTGCCACCATACCCACGCCGAAACAAGCGCTCATGAGCCCGAAGTGGCGAGCCCGATCTTCCC
CATCGGTGATGTCGGCGATATAGGCGCCAGCAACCGCACCTGTGGCGCCGGTGATGCCGGCCACGATGCG
TCCGGCGTAGAGGATCTGGCTAGCGATGACCCTGCTGATTGGTTCGCTGACCATTTCCGGGTGCGGGACG
GCGTTACCAGAAACTCAGAAGGTTCGTCCAACCAAACCGACTCTGACGGCAGTTTACGAGAGAGATGATA
GGGTCTGCTTCAGTAAGCCAGATGCTACACAATTAGGCTTGTACATATTGTCGTTAGAACGCGGCTACAA
TTAATACATAACCTTATGTATCATACACATACGATTTAGGTGACACTATA
Features (pLannotate 1.2.2; 26 found; start..end, strand, type, name):
     21..152     -  repeat_region  AAV2 ITR (fragment): inverted terminal repeat of adeno-associated virus serotype 2 inverted
    296..556     -  CDS            GVQW1 (fragment): GVQW1_HUMAN - Also known as TIGD1L2. Experimental evidence at transcript level: Swiss-Prot protein existence level 2. From Homo sapiens (Human).
   1934..2029    +  CDS            C14orf178 (fragment): CN178_HUMAN - Experimental evidence at transcript level: Swiss-Prot protein existence level 2. From Homo sapiens (Human).
   2820..2840    +  misc_feature   MCS (fragment): pUC18/19 multiple cloning site
   2839..2867    +  misc_feature   MCS (fragment): pBluescript multiple cloning site
   2871..2895    +  protein_bind   attB1: mutant version of attB; recombination site for the Gateway® BP reaction BP Clonase™
   2969..3685    +  CDS            EGFP: EGFP is a basic (constitutively fluorescent) green fluorescent protein published in 1996, derived from Aequorea victoria. It is reported to be a rapidly-maturing weak dimer with moderate acid sensitivity.
   3686..3703    +  misc_feature   MCS (fragment): multiple cloning site
   3742..3780    +  misc_feature   MCS (fragment): pBluescript multiple cloning site
   3789..3813    -  protein_bind   attB2: mutant version of attB; recombination site for the Gateway® BP reaction BP Clonase™
   3817..3854    +  misc_feature   MCS (fragment): pBluescript multiple cloning site
   3854..3872    +  misc_feature   MCS (fragment): pBluescript multiple cloning site
   3872..4460    +  misc_feature   WPRE: woodchuck hepatitis virus posttranscriptional regulatory element
   4493..4717    +  polyA_signal   bGH poly(A) signal: bovine growth hormone polyadenylation signal
   4721..4742    +  promoter       SV40 promoter (fragment): SV40 enhancer and early promoter
   4803..4894    +  repeat_region  AAV2 ITR (fragment): inverted terminal repeat of adeno-associated virus serotype 2 inverted
   4894..4923    -  repeat_region  AAV2 ITR (fragment): inverted terminal repeat of adeno-associated virus serotype 2 inverted
   4927..5256    -  promoter       SV40 promoter: SV40 enhancer and early promoter
   5263..5319    -  CDS            lacI (fragment): lac repressor; lacI; The lac repressor binds to the lac operator to inhibit transcription in E. coli. This inhibition can be relieved by adding lactose or isopropyl-β-D-thiogalactopyranoside (IPTG).
   5502..6090    -  rep_origin     ori: high-copy-number ColE1/pMB1/pBR322/pUC origin of replication
   6261..7121    -  CDS            AmpR: β-lactamase; bla; confers resistance to ampicillin, carbenicillin, and related antibiotics
   7122..7226    -  promoter       AmpR promoter: bla
   7321..7356    +  CDS            rop (fragment): Rop protein, which maintains plasmids at low copy number; rop
   7458..7506    +  misc_feature   bom (fragment): basis of mobility region from pBR322
   7507..7786    -  CDS            TcR (fragment): tetracycline efflux protein; tet; confers resistance to tetracycline
   8014..2       +  promoter       SP6 promoter (across the origin): promoter for bacteriophage SP6 RNA polymerase
