[The description below was written by a language model from this plasmid's Addgene catalogue record and pLannotate feature annotations shown in this document.]
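Description:
pAAVss-Gfa2(B)3-GFP-WPRE-bGH is an AAV transfer plasmid (about 8.0 kb) built on a single-stranded AAV ("AAVss") backbone for mammalian expression of a fluorescent reporter. It is maintained in E. coli through a high-copy ColE1/pUC-type origin and selected with ampicillin via the β-lactamase gene and its native promoter. The catalogue lists a recombination-deficient growth strain, a common choice for keeping the repeat-rich ITRs intact. The backbone outside the ITRs also carries pBR322-derived remnants (fragments of rop, bom, the tetracycline resistance gene and lacI), an SV40 enhancer/early promoter and an SP6 promoter, none of which is part of the packaged genome.

The payload lies between two AAV2 inverted terminal repeats, annotated as fragments, which provide the cis signals for genome replication and packaging when rep, cap and helper functions are supplied in trans. The catalogue gives the promoter as the human gfa2(B)3 promoter. From general knowledge, this is a GFAP-derived element, used for astrocyte-directed expression. The annotation tool does not label the promoter. The roughly 2.7 kb stretch upstream of the reporter shows only short hits to human sequences (GVQW1, C14orf178), which are probably incidental matches within human genomic promoter DNA rather than expressed coding regions. EGFP sits downstream, flanked by attB1 and attB2 sites and polylinker fragments, suggesting it was introduced by Gateway recombination, although the cloning method is recorded as unknown. A WPRE follows to enhance transcript stability and expression, and a bovine growth hormone polyadenylation signal terminates the transcript.

The stated purpose is a fluorescent reporter gene. The construct is suited to producing recombinant AAV that marks transduced cells in which the promoter is active, for example as a labelling or control vector.
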