Addgene plasmid #245078: pAAVss-Gfa2(B)3-GFP-WPRE-bGH
Purpose: Fluorescent reporter gene
Depositing lab: Nicole Déglon. Depositing organization: Centre Hospitalier Universitaire Vaudois (CHUV).
Backbone
  Vector backbone: AAVss
  Backbone size w/o insert (bp): 3940
  Vector type: Mammalian Expression, AAV
Growth in bacteria
  Bacterial resistance: Ampicillin, 100 μg/mL
  Growth temperature: 37°C
  Growth strain: NEB Stable
  Copy number: High Copy
Gene/Insert
  Gene/Insert name: EGFP
  Species: Synthetic
  Insert size (bp): 4101
  Promoter: Human gfa2(B)3 promoter
  Cloning method: Unknown
Terms and licenses: Academic/Nonprofit Terms; Industry Terms: Not Available to Industry
How to cite: pAAVss-Gfa2(B)3-GFP-WPRE-bGH was a gift from Nicole Déglon (Addgene plasmid # 245078 ; http://n2t.net/addgene:245078 ; RRID:Addgene_245078)
